>Addgene plasmid #187960 | pSLPB3B-AID-SpdCas9-tagRFPt-P2A-tagBFP-PGK-Blasticidin-T2A-osTIR1 | addgene full sequence | sequence record 373524 | Addgene NGS Result
GTCCTGCAACTTTATCCGCCTCCATCCAGTCTATTAATTGTTGCCGGGAAGCTAGAGTAAGTAGTTCGCC
AGTTAATAGTTTGCGCAACGTTGTTGCCATTGCTACAGGCATCGTGGTGTCACGCTCGTCGTTTGGTATG
GCTTCATTCAGCTCCGGTTCCCAACGATCAAGGCGAGTTACATGATCCCCCATGTTGTGCAAAAAAGCGG
TTAGCTCCTTCGGTCCTCCGATCGTTGTCAGAAGTAAGTTGGCCGCAGTGTTATCACTCATGGTTATGGC
AGCACTGCATAATTCTCTTACTGTCATGCCATCCGTAAGATGCTTTTCTGTGACTGGTGAGTACTCAACC
AAGTCATTCTGAGAATAGTGTATGCGGCGACCGAGTTGCTCTTGCCCGGCGTCAATACGGGATAATACCG
CGCCACATAGCAGAACTTTAAAAGTGCTCATCATTGGAAAACGTTCTTCGGGGCGAAAACTCTCAAGGAT
CTTACCGCTGTTGAGATCCAGTTCGATGTAACCCACTCGTGCACCCAACTGATCTTCAGCATCTTTTACT
TTCACCAGCGTTTCTGGGTGAGCAAAAACAGGAAGGCAAAATGCCGCAAAAAAGGGAATAAGGGCGACAC
GGAAATGTTGAATACTCATACTCTTCCTTTTTCAATATTATTGAAGCATTTATCAGGGTTATTGTCTCAT
GAGCGGATACATATTTGAATGTATTTAGAAAAATAAACAAATAGGGGTTCCGCGCACATTTCCCCGAAAA
GTGCCACCTAAATTGTAAGCGTTAATATTTTGTTAAAATTCGCGTTAAATTTTTGTTAAATCAGCTCATT
TTTTAACCAATAGGCCGAAATCGGCAAAATCCCTTATAAATCAAAAGAATAGACCGAGATAGGGT
[37 nt withheld, positions 906-942]
AAAGAACGTGGACTCCAACGTCAAAGG
[49 nt withheld, positions 970-1018]
T
[91 nt withheld, positions 1020-1110]
G
[124 nt withheld, positions 1112-1235]
CCCATTCGCCATTCAGGCTGCGCAACTGTTGGGAAGGGCGATCGGTGCGGGCCTCTTCGCTATTACGCCA
GCTGGCGAAAGGGGGATGTGCTGCAAGGCGATTAAGTTGGGTAACGCCAGGGTTTTCCCAGTCACGACGT
TGTAAAACGACGGCCAGTGAGCGCGCGTAATACGACTCACTATAGGGCGAATTGGGGCTAACCCTAGAAA
GATAGTCTGCGTAAAATTGACGCATGCATTCTTGAAATATTGCTCTCTCTTTCTAAATAGCGCGAATCCG
TCGCTGTGCATTTAGGACATCTCAGTCGCCGCTTGGAGCTCCCGTGAGGCGTGCTTGTCAATGCGGTAAG
TGTCACTGATTTTGAACTATAACGACCGCGTGAGTCAAAATGACGCATGATTATCTTTTACGTGACTTTT
AAGATTTAACTCATACGATAATTATATTGTTATTTCATGTTCTACTTACGTGATAACTTATTATATATAT
ATTTTCTTGTTATAGATATCAACTAGAATACGCGTAAGGATCTGCGATCGCTCCGGTGCCCGTCAGTGGG
CAGAGCGCACATCGCCCACAGTCCCCGAGAAGTTGGGGGGAGGGGTCGGCAATTGAACGGGTGCCTAGAG
AAGGTGGCGCGGGGTAAACTGGGAAAGTGATGTCGTGTACTGGCTCCGCCTTTTTCCCGAGGGTGGGGGA
GAACCGTATATAAGTGCAGTAGTCGCCGTGAACGTTCTTTTTCGCAACGGGTTTGCCGCCAGAACACAGC
TGAAGCTTCGAGGGGCTCGCATCTCTCCTTCACGCGCCCGCCGCCCTACCTGAGGCCGCCATCCACGCCG
GTTGAGTCGCGTTCTGCCGCCTCCCGCCTGTGGTGCCTCCTGAACTGCGTCCGCCGTCTAGGTAAGTTTA
AAGCTCAGGTCGAGACCGGGCCTTTGTCCGGCGCTCCCTTGGAGCCTACCTAGACTCAGCCGGCTCTCCA
CGCTTTGCCTGACCCTGCTTGCTCAACTCTACGTCTTTGTTTCGTTTTCTGTTCTGCGCCGTTACAGATC
CAAGCTGTGACCGGCGCCTACTCTAGAGCTAGCGAATTCGCCGCCACCATGCCTAAGAAAAAGAGGAAGG
TGAGCGGCCGCATGGGCAGTGTCGAGCTGAATCTGAGGGAGACTGAGCTGTGTCTTGGTCTTCCCGGTGG
AGATACAGTGGCTCCGGTAACCGGAAACAAGAGAGGGTTCTCAGAGACGGTTGATCTGAAGCTAAATCTG
AATAATGAGCCTGCAAACAAGGAAGGATCTACGACTCATGACGTCGTGACTTTTGATTCCAAGGAGAAGA
GTGCTTGTCCTAAAGATCCAGCCAAACCTCCGGCCAAGGCACAAGTTGTGGGATGGCCACCGGTGAGATC
ATACCGGAAGAACGTGATGGTTTCCTGCCAAAAATCAAGCGGTGGCCCGGAGGCGGCGGCGTTCGTGAAG
GTATCAATGGACGGAGCACCGTACTTGAGGAAAATCGATTTGAGGATGTATAAAAGCTACGATGAGCTTT
CTAATGCTTTGTCCAACATGTTCAGCTCTTTTACCATGGGCAAACATGGAGGAGAAGAAGGAATGATAGA
CTTCATGAATGAGAGGAAATTGATGGATTTGGTGAATAGCTGGGACTATGTTCCCTCTTATGAAGACAAA
GACGGTGATTGGATGCTCGTCGGCGACGTTCCTTGGCCAATGTTCGTCGATACATGCAAGCGTTTACGTC
TCATGAAAGGATCGGATGCCATTGGTCTCGCTCCGAGGGCGATGGAGAAGTGCAAGAGCAGAGCTGGATC
CGACAAGAAGTACAGCATCGGCCTGGCCATCGGCACCAACTCTGTGGGCTGGGCCGTGATCACCGACGAG
TACAAGGTGCCCAGCAAGAAATTCAAGGTGCTGGGCAACACCGACCGGCACAGCATCAAGAAGAACCTGA
TCGGCGCCCTGCTGTTCGACAGCGGAGAAACAGCCGAGGCCACCCGGCTGAAGAGAACCGCCAGAAGAAG
ATACACCAGACGGAAGAACCGGATCTGCTATCTGCAAGAGATCTTCAGCAACGAGATGGCCAAGGTGGAC
GACAGCTTCTTCCACAGACTGGAAGAGTCCTTCCTGGTGGAAGAGGATAAGAAGCACGAGCGGCACCCCA
TCTTCGGCAACATCGTGGACGAGGTGGCCTACCACGAGAAGTACCCCACCATCTACCACCTGAGAAAGAA
ACTGGTGGACAGCACCGACAAGGCCGACCTGCGGCTGATCTATCTGGCCCTGGCCCACATGATCAAGTTC
CGGGGCCACTTCCTGATCGAGGGCGACCTGAACCCCGACAACAGCGACGTGGACAAGCTGTTCATCCAGC
TGGTGCAGACCTACAACCAGCTGTTCGAGGAAAACCCCATCAACGCCAGCGGCGTGGACGCCAAGGCCAT
CCTGTCTGCCAGACTGAGCAAGAGCAGACGGCTGGAAAATCTGATCGCCCAGCTGCCCGGCGAGAAGAAG
AATGGCCTGTTCGGCAACCTGATTGCCCTGAGCCTGGGCCTGACCCCCAACTTCAAGAGCAACTTCGACC
TGGCCGAGGATGCCAAACTGCAGCTGAGCAAGGACACCTACGACGACGACCTGGACAACCTGCTGGCCCA
GATCGGCGACCAGTACGCCGACCTGTTTCTGGCCGCCAAGAACCTGTCCGACGCCATCCTGCTGAGCGAC
ATCCTGAGAGTGAACACCGAGATCACCAAGGCCCCCCTGAGCGCCTCTATGATCAAGAGATACGACGAGC
ACCACCAGGACCTGACCCTGCTGAAAGCTCTCGTGCGGCAGCAGCTGCCTGAGAAGTACAAAGAGATTTT
CTTCGACCAGAGCAAGAACGGCTACGCCGGCTACATCGATGGCGGAGCCAGCCAGGAAGAGTTCTACAAG
TTCATCAAGCCCATCCTGGAAAAGATGGACGGCACCGAGGAACTGCTCGTGAAGCTGAACAGAGAGGACC
TGCTGCGGAAGCAGCGGACCTTCGACAACGGCAGCATCCCCCACCAGATCCACCTGGGAGAGCTGCACGC
CATTCTGCGGCGGCAGGAAGATTTTTACCCATTCCTGAAGGACAACCGGGAAAAGATCGAGAAGATCCTG
ACCTTCCGCATCCCCTACTACGTGGGCCCTCTGGCCAGGGGAAACAGCAGATTCGCCTGGATGACCAGAA
AGAGCGAGGAAACCATCACCCCCTGGAACTTCGAGGAAGTGGTGGACAAGGGCGCCAGCGCCCAGAGCTT
CATCGAGCGGATGACCAACTTCGATAAGAACCTGCCCAACGAGAAGGTGCTGCCCAAGCACAGCCTGCTG
TACGAGTACTTCACCGTGTACAACGAGCTGACCAAAGTGAAATACGTGACCGAGGGAATGAGAAAGCCCG
CCTTCCTGAGCGGCGAGCAGAAAAAAGCCATCGTGGACCTGCTGTTCAAGACCAACCGGAAAGTGACCGT
GAAGCAGCTGAAAGAGGACTACTTCAAGAAAATCGAGTGCTTCGACTCCGTGGAAATCTCCGGCGTGGAA
GATCGGTTCAACGCCTCCCTGGGCACATACCACGATCTGCTGAAAATTATCAAGGACAAGGACTTCCTGG
ACAATGAGGAAAACGAGGACATTCTGGAAGATATCGTGCTGACCCTGACACTGTTTGAGGACAGAGAGAT
GATCGAGGAACGGCTGAAAACCTATGCCCACCTGTTCGACGACAAAGTGATGAAGCAGCTGAAGCGGCGG
AGATACACCGGCTGGGGCAGGCTGAGCCGGAAGCTGATCAACGGCATCCGGGACAAGCAGTCCGGCAAGA
CAATCCTGGATTTCCTGAAGTCCGACGGCTTCGCCAACAGAAACTTCATGCAGCTGATCCACGACGACAG
CCTGACCTTTAAAGAGGACATCCAGAAAGCCCAGGTGTCCGGCCAGGGCGATAGCCTGCACGAGCACATT
GCCAATCTGGCCGGCAGCCCCGCCATTAAGAAGGGCATCCTGCAGACAGTGAAGGTGGTGGACGAGCTCG
TGAAAGTGATGGGCCGGCACAAGCCCGAGAACATCGTGATCGAAATGGCCAGAGAGAACCAGACCACCCA
GAAGGGACAGAAGAACAGCCGCGAGAGAATGAAGCGGATCGAAGAGGGCATCAAAGAGCTGGGCAGCCAG
ATCCTGAAAGAACACCCCGTGGAAAACACCCAGCTGCAGAACGAGAAGCTGTACCTGTACTACCTGCAGA
ATGGGCGGGATATGTACGTGGACCAGGAACTGGACATCAACCGGCTGTCCGACTACGATGTGGACGCTAT
CGTGCCTCAGAGCTTTCTGAAGGACGACTCCATCGATAACAAAGTGCTGACTCGGAGCGACAAGAACCGG
GGCAAGAGCGACAACGTGCCCTCCGAAGAGGTCGTGAAGAAGATGAAGAACTACTGGCGCCAGCTGCTGA
ATGCCAAGCTGATTACCCAGAGGAAGTTCGACAATCTGACCAAGGCCGAGAGAGGCGGCCTGAGCGAACT
GGATAAGGCCGGCTTCATCAAGAGACAGCTGGTGGAAACCCGGCAGATCACAAAGCACGTGGCACAGATC
CTGGACTCCCGGATGAACACTAAGTACGACGAGAACGACAAACTGATCCGGGAAGTGAAAGTGATCACCC
TGAAGTCCAAGCTGGTGTCCGATTTCCGGAAGGATTTCCAGTTTTACAAAGTGCGCGAGATCAACAACTA
CCACCACGCCCACGACGCCTACCTGAACGCCGTCGTGGGAACCGCCCTGATCAAAAAGTACCCTAAGCTG
GAAAGCGAGTTCGTGTACGGCGACTACAAGGTGTACGACGTGCGGAAGATGATCGCCAAGAGCGAGCAGG
AAATCGGCAAGGCTACCGCCAAGTACTTCTTCTACAGCAACATCATGAACTTTTTCAAGACCGAGATTAC
CCTGGCCAACGGCGAGATCCGGAAGCGGCCTCTGATCGAGACAAACGGCGAAACAGGCGAGATCGTGTGG
GATAAGGGCCGGGACTTTGCCACCGTGCGGAAAGTGCTGTCTATGCCCCAAGTGAATATCGTGAAAAAGA
CCGAGGTGCAGACAGGCGGCTTCAGCAAAGAGTCTATCCTGCCCAAGAGGAACAGCGACAAGCTGATCGC
CAGAAAGAAGGACTGGGACCCTAAGAAGTACGGCGGCTTCGACAGCCCCACCGTGGCCTATTCTGTGCTG
GTGGTGGCCAAAGTGGAAAAGGGCAAGTCCAAGAAACTGAAGAGTGTGAAAGAGCTGCTGGGGATCACCA
TCATGGAAAGAAGCAGCTTCGAGAAGAATCCCATCGACTTTCTGGAAGCCAAGGGCTACAAAGAAGTGAA
AAAGGACCTGATCATCAAGCTGCCTAAGTACTCCCTGTTCGAGCTGGAAAACGGCCGGAAGAGAATGCTG
GCCTCTGCCGGCGAACTGCAGAAGGGAAACGAACTGGCCCTGCCCTCCAAATATGTGAACTTCCTGTACC
TGGCCAGCCACTATGAGAAGCTGAAGGGCTCCCCCGAGGATAATGAGCAGAAACAGCTGTTTGTGGAACA
GCACAAACACTACCTGGACGAGATCATCGAGCAGATCAGCGAGTTCTCCAAGAGAGTGATCCTGGCCGAC
GCTAATCTGGACAAGGTGCTGAGCGCCTACAACAAGCACAGAGACAAGCCTATCAGAGAGCAGGCCGAGA
ATATCATCCACCTGTTTACCCTGACCAATCTGGGAGCCCCTGCCGCCTTCAAGTACTTTGACACCACCAT
CGACCGGAAGAGGTACACCAGCACCAAAGAGGTGCTGGACGCCACCCTGATCCACCAGAGCATCACCGGC
CTGTACGAGACACGGATCGACCTGTCTCAGCTGGGAGGCGACCCCAAGAAGAAGCGCAAGGTGCACCACC
ACCACCACCACGGAGGAGGTGGAAGCGGAGGAGGAGGAAGCGGAGGAGGAGGTAGCTGGCGCGCCGTGTC
TAAGGGCGAAGAGCTGATTAAGGAGAACATGCACATGAAGCTGTACATGGAGGGCACCGTGAACAACCAC
CACTTCAAGTGCACATCCGAGGGCGAAGGCAAGCCCTACGAGGGCACCCAGACCATGAGAATCAAGGTGG
TCGAGGGCGGCCCTCTCCCCTTCGCCTTCGACATCCTGGCTACCAGCTTCATGTACGGCAGCAGAACCTT
CATCAACCACACCCAGGGCATCCCCGACTTCTTTAAGCAGTCCTTCCCTGAGGGCTTCACATGGGAGAGA
GTCACCACATACGAAGACGGGGGCGTGCTGACCGCTACCCAGGACACCAGCCTCCAGGACGGCTGCCTCA
TCTACAACGTCAAGATCAGAGGGGTGAACTTCCCATCCAACGGCCCTGTGATGCAGAAGAAAACACTCGG
CTGGGAGGCCAACACCGAGATGCTGTACCCCGCTGACGGCGGCCTGGAAGGCAGAACCGACATGGCCCTG
AAGCTCGTGGGCGGGGGCCACCTGATCTGCAACTTCAAGACCACATACAGATCCAAGAAACCCGCTAAGA
ACCTCAAGATGCCCGGCGTCTACTATGTGGACCACAGACTGGAAAGAATCAAGGAGGCCGACAAAGAGAC
CTACGTCGAGCAGCACGAGGTGGCTGTGGCCAGATACTGCGACCTCCCTAGCAAACTGGGGCACAAACTT
AATGGCATGGACGAGCTGTACAAGTTAATTAACGGAAGCGGAGCTACTAACTTCAGCCTGCTGAAGCAGG
CTGGAGACGTGGAGGAGAACCCTGGACCTATGAGCGAGCTGATTAAGGAGAACATGCACATGAAGCTGTA
CATGGAGGGCACCGTGGACAACCATCACTTCAAGTGCACATCCGAGGGCGAAGGCAAGCCCTACGAGGGC
ACCCAGACCATGAGAATCAAGGTGGTCGAGGGCGGCCCTCTCCCCTTCGCCTTCGACATCCTGGCTACTA
GCTTCCTCTACGGCAGCAAGACCTTCATCAACCACACCCAGGGCATCCCCGACTTCTTCAAGCAGTCCTT
CCCTGAGGGCTTCACATGGGAGAGAGTCACCACATACGAAGACGGGGGCGTGCTGACCGCTACCCAGGAC
ACCAGCCTCCAGGACGGCTGCCTCATCTACAACGTCAAGATCAGAGGGGTGAACTTCACATCCAACGGCC
CTGTGATGCAGAAGAAAACACTCGGCTGGGAGGCCTTCACCGAGACGCTGTACCCCGCTGACGGCGGCCT
GGAAGGCAGAAACGACATGGCCCTGAAGCTCGTGGGCGGGAGCCATCTGATCGCAAACATCAAGACCACA
TATAGATCCAAGAAACCCGCTAAGAACCTCAAGATGCCTGGCGTCTACTATGTGGACTACAGACTGGAAA
GAATCAAGGAGGCCAACAACGAGACCTACGTCGAGCAGCACGAGGTGGCAGTGGCCAGATACTGCGACCT
CCCTAGCAAACTGGGGCACAAGCTTAATTAGACGCGTATTAACGACTGTGCCTTCTAGTTGCCAGCCATC
TGTTGTTTGCCCCTCCCCCGTGCCTTCCTTGACCCTGGAAGGTGCCACTCCCACTGTCCTTTCCTAATAA
AATGAGGAAATTGCATCGCATTGTCTGAGTAGGTGTCATTCTATTCTGGGGGGTGGGGTGGGGCAGGACA
GCAAGGGGGAGGATTGGGAAGACAATAGCAGGCATGCTGGGGATGCGGTGGGCTCTATGGCCTCTGGCCT
CGCACACATTCCACATCCACCGGTAGGCGCCAACCGGCTCCGTTCTTTGGTGGCCCCTTCGCGCCACCTT
CTACTCCTCCCCTAGTCAGGAAGTTCCCCCCCGCCCCGCAGCTCGCGTCGTGCAGGACGTGACAAATGGA
AGTAGCACGTCTCACTAGTCTCGTGCAGATGGACAGCACCGCTGAGCAATGGAAGCGGGTAGGCCTTTGG
GGCAGCGGCCAATAGCAGCTTTGCTCCTTCGCTTTCTGGGCTCAGAGGCTGGGAAGGGGTGGGTCCGGGG
GCGGGCTCAGGGGCGGGGCGGGCGCCCGAAGGTCCTCCGGAGGCCCGGCATTCTGCACGCTTCAAAAGCG
CACGTCTGCCGCGCTGTTCTCCTCTTCCTCATCTCCGGGCCTTTCGACCTGCAATGGCCAAGCCTTTGTC
TCAAGAAGAATCCACCCTCATTGAAAGAGCAACGGCTACAATCAACAGCATCCCCATCTCTGAAGACTAC
AGCGTCGCCAGCGCAGCTCTCTCTAGCGACGGCCGCATCTTCACTGGTGTCAATGTATATCATTTTACTG
GGGGACCTTGTGCAGAACTCGTGGTGCTGGGCACTGCTGCTGCTGCGGCAGCTGGCAACCTGACTTGTAT
CGTCGCGATCGGAAATGAGAACAGGGGCATCTTGAGCCCCTGCGGACGGTGCCGACAGGTGCTTCTCGAT
CTGCATCCTGGGATCAAAGCCATAGTGAAGGACAGTGATGGACAGCCGACGGCAGTTGGGATTCGTGAAT
TGCTGCCCTCTGGTTATGTGTGGGAGGGCGGAAGCGGAGAGGGCAGAGGAAGTCTTCTAACATGCGGTGA
CGTGGAGGAGAATCCCGGCCCTACATACTTTCCTGAAGAGGTCGTCGAACACATTTTTAGCTTCCTGCCT
GCACAGAGAGATAGAAACACAGTGAGCCTGGTCTGCAAAGTGTGGTACGAGATCGAACGCCTGAGCCGGA
GAGGAGTGTTCGTCGGCAACTGCTATGCTGTGAGAGCAGGCAGGGTCGCCGCTAGGTTTCCAAATGTGCG
CGCACTGACCGTCAAGGGGAAACCCCACTTCGCCGACTTTAACCTGGTGCCCCCTGATTGGGGAGGATAC
GCCGGCCCTTGGATCGAGGCAGCCGCTCGCGGCTGTCATGGACTGGAGGAACTGCGCATGAAGCGAATGG
TGGTCTCTGACGAAAGTCTGGAGCTGCTGGCTCGGAGCTTCCCTAGGTTTCGCGCACTGGTGCTGATTTC
TTGCGAAGGCTTCAGCACCGATGGACTGGCAGCCGTGGCCTCCCACTGTAAGCTGCTGCGGGAGCTGGAC
CTCCAGGAGAATGAAGTGGAGGATAGAGGCCCCAGATGGCTGTCTTGCTTCCCAGACTCATGTACCAGCC
TGGTGTCCCTGAACTTTGCCTGCATCAAAGGCGAAGTGAATGCTGGGTCCCTGGAGCGGCTGGTCTCAAG
AAGCCCCAACCTGAGGTCTCTGCGGCTGAACCGGAGCGTGAGCGTGGACACTCTGGCTAAGATTCTGCTG
AGAACCCCTAACCTGGAGGATCTGGGAACCGGCAATCTGACAGACGATTTCCAGACAGAATCCTACTTTA
AACTGACTTCTGCCCTGGAGAAGTGTAAAATGCTGAGGAGTCTGTCAGGATTCTGGGATGCTTCACCCGT
GTGCCTGAGCTTTATCTACCCTCTGTGTGCACAGCTGACAGGCCTGAACCTGAGCTATGCACCAACCCTG
GACGCCAGTGATCTGACAAAGATGATCTCACGCTGCGTGAAACTCCAGCGACTGTGGGTGCTGGACTGTA
TTTCCGATAAGGGGCTCCAGGTGGTCGCCAGCTCCTGCAAGGACCTCCAGGAGCTGAGAGTGTTCCCATC
TGATTTTTACGTGGCCGGATATAGTGCTGTCACTGAGGAAGGCCTGGTGGCAGTCTCACTGGGATGCCCA
AAGCTGAACAGCCTGCTGTATTTCTGTCATCAGATGACTAATGCTGCACTGGTGACCGTCGCCAAGAACT
GCCCTAATTTCACCCGATTTCGGCTGTGTATTCTGGAACCAGGCAAACCCGACGTGGTCACATCCCAGCC
ACTGGATGAAGGGTTTGGAGCTATCGTGAGAGAGTGCAAGGGACTCCAGAGGCTGAGCATTTCCGGCCTG
CTGACAGACAAAGTGTTCATGTACATCGGCAAGTATGCTAAGCAGCTGGAGATGCTGAGCATTGCATTTG
CCGGAGACTCCGATAAGGGCATGATGCACGTGATGAACGGGTGTAAGAATCTGCGAAAACTGGAAATCCG
GGACAGCCCTTTCGGGGATGCCGCTCTGCTGGGAAACTTTGCCAGATACGAGACAATGAGGAGCCTGTGG
ATGTCTAGTTGCAATGTGACTCTGAAGGGCTGTCAGGTCCTGGCTAGTAAAATGCCTATGCTGAACGTGG
AAGTCATTAATGAGCGGGACGGGTCTAACGAAATGGAGGAAAATCATGGCGACCTGCCAAAGGTGGAGAA
ACTGTATGTGTATCGGACCACCGCAGGGGCAAGAGATGATGCTCCCAACTTTGTGAAGATTCTGGGAAGC
GGAGAACAAAAACTCATCTCAGAAGAGGATCTGTGAAATCAACCTCTGGATTACAAAATTTGTGAAAGAT
TGACTGGTATTCTTAACTATGTTGCTCCTTTTACGCTATGTGGATACGCTGCTTTAATGCCTTTGTATCA
TGCTATTGCTTCCCGTATGGCTTTCATTTTCTCCTCCTTGTATAAATCCTGGTTGCTGTCTCTTTATGAG
GAGTTGTGGCCCGTTGTCAGGCAACGTGGCGTGGTGTGCACTGTGTTTGCTGACGCAACCCCCACTGGTT
GGGGCATTGCCACCACCTGTCAGCTCCTTTCCGGGACTTTCGCTTTCCCCCTCCCTATTGCCACGGCGGA
ACTCATCGCCGCCTGCCTTGCCCGCTGCTGGACAGGGGCTCGGCTGTTGGGCACTGACAATTCCGTGGTG
TTGTCGGGGAAATCATCGTCCTTTCCTTGGCTGCTCGCCTGTGTTGCCACCTGGATTCTGCGCGGGACGT
CCTTCTGCTACGTCCCTTCGGCCCTCAATCCAGCGGACCTTCCTTCCCGCGGCCTGCTGCCGGCTCTGCG
GCCTCTTCCGCGTCTCCGCCTTCGCCCTCAGACGAGTCGGATCTCCCTTTGGGCCGCCTCCCCGCCGGTA
CCTAAAAGTTTTGTTACTTTATAGAAGAAATTTTGAGTTTTTGTTTTTTTTTAATAAATAAATAAACATA
AATAAATTGTTTGTTGAATTTATTATTAGTATGTAAGTGTAAATATAATAAAACTTAATATCTATTCAAA
TTAATAAATAAACCTCGATATACAGACCGATAAAACACATGCGTCAATTTTACGCATGATTATCTTTAAC
GTACGTCACAATATGATTATCTTTCTAGGGTTAATCTAGTATTAATCCAGCTTTTGTTCCCTTTAGTGAG
GGTTAATTGCGCGCTTGGCGTAATCATGGTCATAGCTGTTTCCTGTGTGAAATTGTTATCCGCTCACAAT
TCCACACAACATACGAGCCGGAAGCATAAAGTGTAAAGCCTGGGGTGCCTAATGAGTGAGCTAACTCACA
TTAATTGCGTTGCGCTCACTGCCCGCTTTCCAGTCGGGAAACCTGTCGTGCCAGCTGCATTAATGAATCG
GCCAACGCGCGGGGAGAGGCGGTTTGCGTATTGGGCGCTCTTCCGCTTCCTCGCTCACTGACTCGCTGCG
CTCGGTCGTTCGGCTGCGGCGAGCGGTATCAGCTCACTCAAAGGCGGTAATACGGTTATCCACAGAATCA
GGGGATAACGCAGGAAAGAACATGTGAGCAAAAGGCCAGCAAAAGGCCAGGAACCGTAAAAAGGCCGCGT
TGCTGGCGTTTTTCCATAGGCTCCGCCCCCCTGACGAGCATCACAAAAATCGACGCTCAAGTCAGAGGTG
GCGAAACCCGACAGGACTATAAAGATACCAGGCGTTTCCCCCTGGAAGCTCCCTCGTGCGCTCTCCTGTT
CCGACCCTGCCGCTTACCGGATACCTGTCCGCCTTTCTCCCTTCGGGAAGCGTGGCGCTTTCTCATAGCT
CACGCTGTAGGTATCTCAGTTCGGTGTAGGTCGTTCGCTCCAAGCTGGGCTGTGTGCACGAACCCCCCGT
TCAGCCCGACCGCTGCGCCTTATCCGGTAACTATCGTCTTGAGTCCAACCCGGTAAGACACGACTTATCG
CCACTGGCAGCAGCCACTGGTAACAGGATTAGCAGAGCGAGGTATGTAGGCGGTGCTACAGAGTTCTTGA
AGTGGTGGCCTAACTACGGCTACACTAGAAGAACAGTATTTGGTATCTGCGCTCTGCTGAAGCCAGTTAC
CTTCGGAAAAAGAGTTGGTAGCTCTTGATCCGGCAAACAAACCACCGCTGGTAGCGGTGGTTTTTTTGTT
TGCAAGCAGCAGATTACGCGCAGAAAAAAAGGATCTCAAGAAGATCCTTTGATCTTTTCTACGGGGTCTG
ACGCTCAGTGGAACGAAAACTCACGTTAAGGGATTTTGGTCATGAGATTATCAAAAAGGATCTTCACCTA
GATCCTTTTAAATTAAAAATGAAGTTTTAAATCAATCTAAAGTATATATGAGTAAACTTGGTCTGACAGT
TACCAATGCTTAATCAGTGAGGCACCTATCTCAGCGATCTGTCTATTTCGTTCATCCATAGTTGCCTGAC
TCCCCGTCGTGTAGATAACTACGATACGGGAGGGCTTACCATCTGGCCCCAGTGCTGCAATGATACCGCG
AGACCCACGCTCACCGGCTCCAGATTTATCAGCAATAAACCAGCCAGCCGGAAGGGCCGAGCGCAGAAGT
G
Features (pLannotate 1.2.2; 23 found; start..end, strand, type, name):
    650..754     -  promoter       AmpR promoter: bla
    807..1235    -  rep_origin     f1 ori (sequence partly withheld): f1 bacteriophage origin of replication; arrow indicates direction of (+) strand synthesis
   1240..1395    -  CDS            lacZα (fragment): LacZα fragment of β-galactosidase; lacZ fragment
   1403..1421    +  promoter       T7 promoter: promoter for bacteriophage T7 RNA polymerase
   1793..2004    +  promoter       EF-1α core promoter: core promoter for human elongation factor EF-1α
   2017..2285    +  LTR            5' LTR (truncated): truncated 5' long terminal repeat (LTR) from human T-cell leukemia virus (HTLV) type 1
   2556..2759    +  CDS            mini-AID: minimal degron from the auxin-responsive IAA17 protein of Arabidopsis thaliana (Kubota et al., 2013) acts as an auxin-inducible degron (AID) in the presence of TIR1
   3057..7157    +  CDS            Cas9: Cas9 (Csn1) endonuclease from the Streptococcus pyogenes Type II CRISPR/Cas system generates RNA-guided double strand breaks in DNA
   7179..7196    +  CDS            9xHis (fragment): 9xHis affinity tag
   7251..7979    +  CDS            TagRFP-T: TagRFP-T is a basic (constitutively fluorescent) red fluorescent protein published in 2008, derived from Entacmaea quadricolor. It has low acid sensitivity.
   8055..8753    +  CDS            TagBFP: TagBFP is a basic (constitutively fluorescent) blue fluorescent protein published in 2008, derived from Entacmaea quadricolor. It is reported to be a very rapidly-maturing monomer with very low acid sensitivity.
   8771..8995    +  polyA_signal   bGH poly(A) signal: bovine growth hormone polyadenylation signal
   8993..9401    +  promoter       PGK promoter (fragment): mouse phosphoglycerate kinase 1 promoter
   9409..9804    +  CDS            BSD: blasticidin S deaminase; Aspergillus terreus BSD; confers resistance to blasticidin
   9871..11589   +  CDS            AFB2: AFB2_ARATH - Also known as LRF2. Experimental evidence at protein level: Swiss-Prot protein existence level 1. Component of SCF(ASK-cullin-F-box) E3 ubiquitin ligase complexes, which may mediate the ubiquitination and subsequent proteasomal degradation of target proteins. Confers sensitivity to the virulent bacterial pathogen P.syringae (By similarity). Auxin receptor that mediates Aux/IAA proteins proteasomal degradation and auxin- regulated transcription. Involved in embryogenesis regulation by auxin. From Arabidopsis thaliana (Mouse-ear cress).
  11632..12220   +  misc_feature   WPRE: woodchuck hepatitis virus posttranscriptional regulatory element
  12495..12513   -  promoter       T3 promoter: promoter for bacteriophage T3 RNA polymerase
  12556..12578   -  protein_bind   lac operator (fragment): The lac repressor binds to the lac operator to inhibit transcription in E. coli. This inhibition can be relieved by adding lactose or isopropyl-β-D-thiogalactopyranoside (IPTG). lac repressor encoded by lacI
  12582..12612   -  promoter       lac promoter: promoter for the E. coli lac operon
  12627..12648   -  protein_bind   CAP binding site: CAP binding activates transcription in the presence of cAMP. E. coli catabolite activator protein
  12661..12753   -  CDS            lacI (fragment): lac repressor; lacI; The lac repressor binds to the lac operator to inhibit transcription in E. coli. This inhibition can be relieved by adding lactose or isopropyl-β-D-thiogalactopyranoside (IPTG).
  12936..13524   -  rep_origin     ori: high-copy-number ColE1/pMB1/pBR322/pUC origin of replication
  13695..649     -  CDS            AmpR (across the origin): β-lactamase; bla; confers resistance to ampicillin, carbenicillin, and related antibiotics
