[The description below was written by a language model from this plasmid's Addgene catalogue record and pLannotate feature annotations shown in this document.]
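Description:
pSLPB3B-AID-SpdCas9-tagRFPt-P2A-tagBFP-PGK-Blasticidin-T2A-osTIR1 is a piggyBac transposon plasmid for stable mammalian expression of an auxin-degradable, catalytically dead S. pyogenes Cas9 (D10A; N863A). In bacteria it is maintained through a high-copy ColE1/pUC-type origin and ampicillin resistance. The backbone also carries an f1 origin, lacZα and lac promoter remnants, and flanking T7 and T3 promoters. The piggyBac terminal repeats implied by the catalogue description were not picked up by the automated annotation. The sequenced record is 13,906 nt, longer than the catalogue's stated total of 11,776 bp, a discrepancy the record does not explain.

Two transcription units sit in tandem. The first is driven by an EF-1α core promoter followed by an HTLV-1 5' LTR fragment, a common composite arrangement. It encodes the Arabidopsis IAA17-derived AID degron at the N-terminus of dCas9, fused through a linker region to TagRFP-T. The annotation software labels only the minimal mini-AID portion of the degron. A P2A site then releases TagBFP as a separate protein before a bGH polyadenylation signal. Red fluorescence therefore follows the level of the degradable fusion, while blue fluorescence can report transcription from the cassette independently of degradation.

The second unit uses a PGK promoter to express blasticidin S deaminase, a T2A site and the auxin receptor F-box protein osTIR1, followed by a WPRE. The software annotates osTIR1 by homology as Arabidopsis AFB2. In the presence of auxin, osTIR1 recruits the degron-tagged fusion for ubiquitination and proteasomal degradation. The construct belongs to the CasTuner toolkit for analog, dose-dependent tuning of endogenous gene expression. No guide RNA cassette is annotated.
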