Addgene plasmid #187960: pSLPB3B-AID-SpdCas9-tagRFPt-P2A-tagBFP-PGK-Blasticidin-T2A-osTIR1
Purpose: AID degron-tagged dCas9 fused with tagRFPt, P2A site and tagBFP, under EF1-alpha promoter in a piggyBac plasmid. Expresses Blasticidin resistance, T2A site and osTIR1 under PGK promoter.
Depositing lab: Edda Schulz. Publication: CasTuner is a degron and CRISPR/Cas-based toolkit for analog tuning of endogenous gene expression. Noviello G, Gjaltema RAF, Schulz EG. Nat Commun. 2023 Jun 3;14(1):3225. doi: 10.1038/s41467-023-38909-4. PubMed 37270532.
Backbone
  Vector backbone: pSLPB3B-mAID-SpdCas9-tagRFPt-P2A-tagBFP-PGK-Blasticidin-T2A-OsTIR1
  Backbone size w/o insert (bp): 11406
  Total vector size (bp): 11776
  Vector type: Mammalian Expression, CRISPR, Synthetic Biology
  Selectable markers: Blasticidin
Growth in bacteria
  Bacterial resistance: Ampicillin, 100 μg/mL
  Growth temperature: 37°C
  Growth strain: NEB Stable
  Copy number: High Copy
Gene/Insert
  Gene/Insert name: AID-SpdCas9-tagRFPt-P2A-tagBFP; Blasticidin-T2A-osTIR1 (alt names: S. pyogenes Cas9 (D10A; N863A); Auxin inducible degron (AID))
  Species: A. thaliana (mustard weed), Synthetic; S. pyogenes
  Insert size (bp): 2360
  Tag / fusion protein: GGS linker (C terminal on insert)
  Cloning method: Gibson Cloning
  Sequencing primers: 5′ GCTCAACTCTACGTCTTTGTTT
Resource information
  A portion of this plasmid was derived from a plasmid made by: The AID degron domain was amplified from pcDNA5-H2B-AID-EYFP, a gift from Don Cleveland (Addgene plasmid # 47329 ; http://n2t.net/addgene:47329 ; RRID:Addgene_47329). The OsTIR1 protein employed for the AID and mAID degron systems was amplified from pMK232 (CMV-OsTIR1-PURO), which was a gift from Masato Kanemaki (Addgene plasmid # 72834 ; http://n2t.net/addgene:72834 ; RRID:Addgene_72834)
Terms and licenses: Academic/Nonprofit Terms; Industry Terms: Not Available to Industry
Depositor comments: Please visit https://www.biorxiv.org/content/10.1101/2022.10.05.511019v1 for bioRxiv preprint.
How to cite: pSLPB3B-AID-SpdCas9-tagRFPt-P2A-tagBFP-PGK-Blasticidin-T2A-osTIR1 was a gift from Edda Schulz (Addgene plasmid # 187960 ; http://n2t.net/addgene:187960 ; RRID:Addgene_187960)
